Addgene plasmid #60883: single polypeptide FPX biosensor for caspase-3
Purpose: FPX biosensor, a new class of genetically encoded fluorescent biosensor based on reversible exchange of the heterodimeric partners of green and red dimerization dependent fluorescent proteins (ddFPs).
Depositing lab: Robert Campbell. Depositing organization: University of Alberta. Publication: Ratiometric biosensors based on dimerization-dependent fluorescent protein exchange. Ding Y, Li J, Enterina JR, Shen Y, Zhang I, Tewson PH, Mo GC, Zhang J, Quinn AM, Hughes TE, Maysinger D, Alford SC, Zhang Y, Campbell RE. Nat Methods. 2015 Jan 26. doi: 10.1038/nmeth.3261. PubMed 25622108.
Backbone
  Vector backbone: pcDNA3 (+)
  Backbone manufacturer: Invitrogen
  Backbone size w/o insert (bp): 5500
  Total vector size (bp): 7720
  Vector type: Mammalian Expression
  Selectable markers: Neomycin (select with G418)
Growth in bacteria
  Bacterial resistance: Ampicillin, 100 μg/mL
  Growth temperature: 37°C
  Growth strain: DH10B
  Copy number: High Copy
Gene/Insert
  Gene/Insert name: single polypeptide FPX biosensor for caspase-3 (alt names: ddRFP A-ddFP B-DEVD-ddGFP A; dimerization dependent red or green fluorescent protein (ddRFP or ddGFP) copy A and copy B)
  Species: Synthetic; synthetic construct
  Insert size (bp): 2220
  GenBank ID: KM891581
  Promoter: CMV
  Tag / fusion protein: NES sequence LALKLAGLDIGS (C terminal on insert); HindIII site (N terminal on insert)
  Cloning method: Restriction Enzyme; 5′ cloning site HindIII (not destroyed); 3′ cloning site XhoI (not destroyed)
  Sequencing primers: 5′ T7 Promoter forward primer; 3′ BGH Reverse primers
Terms and licenses: Academic/Nonprofit Terms; Industry Terms: Not Available to Industry
How to cite: single polypeptide FPX biosensor for caspase-3 was a gift from Robert Campbell (Addgene plasmid # 60883 ; http://n2t.net/addgene:60883 ; RRID:Addgene_60883)
