[The description below was written by a language model from this plasmid's Addgene catalogue record and pLannotate feature annotations shown in this document.]
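Description:
The single polypeptide FPX biosensor for caspase-3 is a mammalian expression plasmid built on the pcDNA3(+) backbone. It is propagated in E. coli through a high-copy ColE1/pUC-type origin with ampicillin resistance (AmpR under its own bla promoter). An SV40 promoter-driven neo cassette with an SV40 poly(A) signal allows G418 selection of transfected mammalian cells. An f1 origin and flanking T7 and SP6 promoters are standard backbone features. The catalogue lists a total size of about 7.7 kb, while the assembled sequence record that was annotated is 7.6 kb.

The payload is a synthetic open reading frame of roughly 2.2 kb cloned between HindIII and XhoI. It is transcribed from the CMV enhancer/promoter and terminated by the bGH polyadenylation signal. It encodes three dimerization-dependent fluorescent protein (ddFP) modules in one chain, ddRFP copy A, ddFP copy B and ddGFP copy A, with a DEVD caspase-3 cleavage motif between the B copy and the green A copy and a C-terminal nuclear export signal. The automated annotation labels these regions as tdTomato and a dTomato fragment. This most likely reflects sequence similarity between the ddFP modules and DsRed-family proteins rather than the presence of those reporters.

In the FPX design, the B partner exchanges reversibly between the green and red A partners, each of which becomes brightly fluorescent only when bound to B. Cleavage at DEVD would be expected to change which A copy pairs with B, shifting the green-to-red ratio and so giving a ratiometric readout of caspase-3 activity. The record does not specify the direction of this colour change. The construct is intended for expressing the sensor in mammalian cells to monitor caspase-3 activity.
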