Features (pLannotate 1.2.2; 22 found; start..end, strand, type, name):
     36..80      -  misc_feature   bom (fragment): basis of mobility region from pBR322
    235..614     +  enhancer       CMV enhancer: human cytomegalovirus immediate early enhancer
    615..818     +  promoter       CMV promoter: human cytomegalovirus (CMV) immediate early promoter
    814..847     +  LTR            5' LTR (truncated) (fragment): truncated 5' long terminal repeat (LTR) from HIV-1
    863..881     +  promoter       T7 promoter: promoter for bacteriophage T7 RNA polymerase
    923..2356    +  CDS            tdTomato: tdTomato is a basic (constitutively fluorescent) orange fluorescent protein published in 2004, derived from Discosoma sp.. It is reported to be a somewhat slowly-maturing tandem dimer with low acid sensitivity.
   2414..3064    +  CDS            dTomato (fragment): dimeric variant of DsRed fluorescent protein (Shaner et al., 2004) mammalian codon-optimized
   3152..3170    -  promoter       SP6 promoter: promoter for bacteriophage SP6 RNA polymerase
   3196..3420    +  polyA_signal   bGH poly(A) signal: bovine growth hormone polyadenylation signal
   3424..3445    +  promoter       SV40 promoter (fragment): SV40 enhancer and early promoter
   3466..3894    +  rep_origin     f1 ori (sequence partly withheld): f1 bacteriophage origin of replication; arrow indicates direction of (+) strand synthesis
   3908..4238    +  promoter       SV40 promoter: SV40 enhancer and early promoter
   4305..5096    +  CDS            neo: KKA2_KLEPN - Also known as kan, nptII. Experimental evidence at protein level: Swiss-Prot protein existence level 1. Resistance to kanamycin, neomycin, paromomycin, ribostamycin, butirosin and gentamicin B. From Klebsiella pneumoniae.
   5120..5278    +  CDS            ble (fragment): BLE_KLEPN - Experimental evidence at protein level: Swiss-Prot protein existence level 1. Binding protein with a strong affinity to the bleomycin family of antibiotics. Binds to CL990; an antimitotic-antibiotic compound. From Klebsiella pneumoniae.
   5273..5394    +  polyA_signal   SV40 poly(A) signal: SV40 polyadenylation signal
   5467..5483    -  protein_bind   lac operator: The lac repressor binds to the lac operator to inhibit transcription in E. coli. This inhibition can be relieved by adding lactose or isopropyl-β-D-thiogalactopyranoside (IPTG). lac repressor encoded by lacI
   5491..5521    -  promoter       lac promoter: promoter for the E. coli lac operon
   5536..5557    -  protein_bind   CAP binding site: CAP binding activates transcription in the presence of cAMP. E. coli catabolite activator protein
   5570..5662    -  CDS            lacI (fragment): lac repressor; lacI; The lac repressor binds to the lac operator to inhibit transcription in E. coli. This inhibition can be relieved by adding lactose or isopropyl-β-D-thiogalactopyranoside (IPTG).
   5845..6433    -  rep_origin     ori: high-copy-number ColE1/pMB1/pBR322/pUC origin of replication
   6604..7464    -  CDS            AmpR: β-lactamase; bla; confers resistance to ampicillin, carbenicillin, and related antibiotics
   7465..7569    -  promoter       AmpR promoter: bla
>Addgene plasmid #60883 | single polypeptide FPX biosensor for caspase-3 | addgene full sequence | sequence record 150659 | Addgene assembled sequence
GACGGATCGGGAGATCTCCCGATCCCCTATGGTCGACTCTCAGTACAATCTGCTCTGATGCCGCATAGTT
AAGCCAGTATCTGCTCCCTGCTTGTGTGTTGGAGGTCGCTGAGTAGTGCGCGAGCAAAATTTAAGCTACA
ACAAGGCAAGGCTTGACCGACAATTGCATGAAGAATCTGCTTAGGGTTAGGCGTTTTGCGCTGCTTCGCG
ATGTACGGGCCAGATATACGCGTTGACATTGATTATTGACTAGTTATTAATAGTAATCAATTACGGGGTC
ATTAGTTCATAGCCCATATATGGAGTTCCGCGTTACATAACTTACGGTAAATGGCCCGCCTGGCTGACCG
CCCAACGACCCCCGCCCATTGACGTCAATAATGACGTATGTTCCCATAGTAACGCCAATAGGGACTTTCC
ATTGACGTCAATGGGTGGACTATTTACGGTAAACTGCCCACTTGGCAGTACATCAAGTGTATCATATGCC
AAGTACGCCCCCTATTGACGTCAATGACGGTAAATGGCCCGCCTGGCATTATGCCCAGTACATGACCTTA
TGGGACTTTCCTACTTGGCAGTACATCTACGTATTAGTCATCGCTATTACCATGGTGATGCGGTTTTGGC
AGTACATCAATGGGCGTGGATAGCGGTTTGACTCACGGGGATTTCCAAGTCTCCACCCCATTGACGTCAA
TGGGAGTTTGTTTTGGCACCAAAATCAACGGGACTTTCCAAAATGTCGTAACAACTCCGCCCCATTGACG
CAAATGGGCGGTAGGCGTGTACGGTGGGAGGTCTATATAAGCAGAGCTCTCTGGCTAACTAGAGAACCCA
CTGCTTACTGGCTTATCGAAATTAATACGACTCACTATAGGGAGACCCAAGCTGGCTAGCGTTTAAACTT
AAGCTTGCCACCATGGTGAGCAAGAGCGAGGAGGTCATCAAAGAGTTCATGCGCTTCAAGGTGCGCTTGG
AGGGCTCCATGAACGGCCACGAGTTCGAGATCGAGGGCGAGGGCGAGGGCCGCCCCTACGAGGGCACCCA
GACCGCCAAGCTGAAGGTGACCAAGGGCGGCCCCCTGCCCTTCGCCTGGGACATCCTGTCCCCCCAGATC
ATGTACGGCTCCAAGGCGTACGTGAAGCACCCCGCCGACGTCCCCGATTACATGAAGCTGTCCTTCCCCG
AGGGCTTCAAGTGGGAGCGCGTGATGCACTTCGAGGACGGCGGTCTGGTGACCGTGACTCAGGACACCTC
CCTGCAGGACGGCACGCTGATCTACAAGGTGAAGATGCGCGGCACCAACTTCCCCCCCGACGGCCCCGTA
ATGCAGAAGAAGACCTTGGGCTGGGATTATGCCACCGAGCGCCTGTACCCCGAAGACGGCGTGCTGAAGG
GCGAGCTTCTGGGGCGCCTGAAGCTGAAGGACGGCGGCCTCAACCTGGTGGAGTTCAAGACCATCTACAT
GGCCAAGAAGCCCGTGCAACTGCCCGGCTACTACTTCGTGGACACCAAGCTGGGCATCACCTCCCACAAC
GAGGACTACACCATCGTGGAACAGTACGAGCGCTCCGAGGGCCGCCACCACCTGGGGCATGGTACAGGTA
GCACAGGCAGCGGTAGCTCCGGTACCGCCTCCGGCCTCGAGAGCGCTGGAGGTAGCGCATCTGGTGGCGG
AGCCACCATCAAAGAGTTCATGCGCTTCAAGGTGCGCATGGAGGGCTCCATGAACGGCCACGAGTTCGAG
ATCGAGGGCGAGGGCGAGGGCCGCCCCTACGAGGGCACCCAGACCGCCAAGCTGAAGGTGACCAAGGGCG
GCCCCCTGCCCTTCGCCTGGGACATCCTGTCCCCCCAGATCATGTACGGCTCCAAAGCGTACGTGAGGCA
CCCCGCCGACATCCCCGATTACAAGAAGCTGCCCTTCCCCGAGGGCTTCAAGTGGGAGCGCGTGATGAAC
TTCGAAGACGGCGGTCTGGTGACCGTTACCCAGGACTCCTCCCTGCAGGACGGCACGCTGATCTGCAAGG
TGAAGATTCGCGGCACCAACTTCCCCCCCGACGGCCCCGTAATGCAGAAGAAGACCATGGGCTGGGAGGC
CTCCACCGAGATGCTGTACCCCGAAGACGGCGTGCTGAAGGGCCATAGCTATCAGGCCCTGAAGCTGAAG
GACGGCGGCCACTACCTGGTGGAGTTCGAGACCATCTACATGGCCAAGAAGCCCGTGCAACTGCCCGGCG
ATTACTGTGTGGACACCAAGCTGGACATCACCTCCCACAACGAGGACTACACCATCGTGGAACAGTACGG
GCGCTCCGAGGGCCGCCACCGTCTGGGCATGGACGAGCGGTACAAGGGCAGCACCGGCAGCGGCAGCTCC
GGATCCGCCTCCGGCGATGAGGTGGATGGAGCCGTCATCAAAGAGTTCATGCGCTTCAAGGTGCGCTTGG
AGGGCTCCATGAACGGCCACGAGTTCGAGATCGAGGGCGAGGGCGAGGGCCGCCCTTACGAGGGCACCCA
GACCGCCAAGCTGAAGGTGACCAAGGGCGGCCCCCTGCCCTTCGCCTGGGACATCCTGTCCCCCCTGATC
ATGTACGGCTCCAAGATGTACGTGAAGCACCCCGCCGACGTCCCCGATTACATGAAGCTGTCCTTCCCCG
AGGGCTTCAAGTGGGAGCGCGTGATGCACTTCGAGGACGGCGGTCTGGTGACCGCGACACAGGACTCCTC
CCTGCAGGACGGCACGCTGATCTACAAGGTGAAGATGCGCGGCACCAACTTCCCCCCCGACGGCCCCGTA
ATGCAGAAGAAGACCTTGGGCTGGGATTATGCCACCGAGCGCCTGTACCCCGAAGAAGGCGTGCTGAAGG
GCGAGCTCCTGGGGCGCCTGAAGCTGAAGGACGGCGGCCTCAACCTGGTGGAGTCCAAGACCATCTACAT
GGCCAAGAAGCCCGTGCAACTGCCCGGCTACTACTTCGTGGACACCAAGCTGGACATCACCTCCCACAAC
GAGGACTACACCATCGTGGAACAGTACGAGCGCTCCGAGGGCCGCCACCACCTGGGGCATGGCACCGGCA
GCACCTTAGCCTTGAAATTAGCAGGTCTTGATATCGGGAGCTAGCTCGAGCATGCATCTAGAGGGCCCTA
TTCTATAGTGTCACCTAAATGCTAGAGCTCGCTGATCAGCCTCGACTGTGCCTTCTAGTTGCCAGCCATC
TGTTGTTTGCCCCTCCCCCGTGCCTTCCTTGACCCTGGAAGGTGCCACTCCCACTGTCCTTTCCTAATAA
AATGAGGAAATTGCATCGCATTGTCTGAGTAGGTGTCATTCTATTCTGGGGGGTGGGGTGGGGCAGGACA
GCAAGGGGGAGGATTGGGAAGACAATAGCAGGCATGCTGGGGATGCGGTGGGCTCTATGGCTTCTGAGGC
GGAAAGAACCAGCTGGGGCTCTAGGGGGTATCCCC
[124 nt withheld, positions 3466-3589]
C
[32 nt withheld, positions 3591-3622]
CA
[57 nt withheld, positions 3625-3681]
A
[49 nt withheld, positions 3683-3731]
CCTTTGACGTTGGAGTCCACGTTCTTT
[37 nt withheld, positions 3759-3795]
ACCCTATCTCGGTCTATTCTTTTGATTTATAAGGGATTTTGGGGATTTCGGCCTATTGGTTAAAAAATGA
GCTGATTTAACAAAAATTTAACGCGAATTAATTCTGTGGAATGTGTGTCAGTTAGGGTGTGGAAAGTCCC
CAGGCTCCCCAGGCAGGCAGAAGTATGCAAAGCATGCATCTCAATTAGTCAGCAACCAGGTGTGGAAAGT
CCCCAGGCTCCCCAGCAGGCAGAAGTATGCAAAGCATGCATCTCAATTAGTCAGCAACCATAGTCCCGCC
CCTAACTCCGCCCATCCCGCCCCTAACTCCGCCCAGTTCCGCCCATTCTCCGCCCCATGGCTGACTAATT
TTTTTTATTTATGCAGAGGCCGAGGCCGCCTCTGCCTCTGAGCTATTCCAGAAGTAGTGAGGAGGCTTTT
TTGGAGGCCTAGGCTTTTGCAAAAAGCTCCCGGGAGCTTGTATATCCATTTTCGGATCTGATCAAGAGAC
AGGATGAGGATCGTTTCGCATGATTGAACAAGATGGATTGCACGCAGGTTCTCCGGCCGCTTGGGTGGAG
AGGCTATTCGGCTATGACTGGGCACAACAGACAATCGGCTGCTCTGATGCCGCCGTGTTCCGGCTGTCAG
CGCAGGGGCGCCCGGTTCTTTTTGTCAAGACCGACCTGTCCGGTGCCCTGAATGAACTGCAGGACGAGGC
AGCGCGGCTATCGTGGCTGGCCACGACGGGCGTTCCTTGCGCAGCTGTGCTCGACGTTGTCACTGAAGCG
GGAAGGGACTGGCTGCTATTGGGCGAAGTGCCGGGGCAGGATCTCCTGTCATCTCACCTTGCTCCTGCCG
AGAAAGTATCCATCATGGCTGATGCAATGCGGCGGCTGCATACGCTTGATCCGGCTACCTGCCCATTCGA
CCACCAAGCGAAACATCGCATCGAGCGAGCACGTACTCGGATGGAAGCCGGTCTTGTCGATCAGGATGAT
CTGGACGAAGAGCATCAGGGGCTCGCGCCAGCCGAACTGTTCGCCAGGCTCAAGGCGCGCATGCCCGACG
GCGAGGATCTCGTCGTGACCCATGGCGATGCCTGCTTGCCGAATATCATGGTGGAAAATGGCCGCTTTTC
TGGATTCATCGACTGTGGCCGGCTGGGTGTGGCGGACCGCTATCAGGACATAGCGTTGGCTACCCGTGAT
ATTGCTGAAGAGCTTGGCGGCGAATGGGCTGACCGCTTCCTCGTGCTTTACGGTATCGCCGCTCCCGATT
CGCAGCGCATCGCCTTCTATCGCCTTCTTGACGAGTTCTTCTGAGCGGGACTCTGGGGTTCGAAATGACC
GACCAAGCGACGCCCAACCTGCCATCACGAGATTTCGATTCCACCGCCGCCTTCTATGAAAGGTTGGGCT
TCGGAATCGTTTTCCGGGACGCCGGCTGGATGATCCTCCAGCGCGGGGATCTCATGCTGGAGTTCTTCGC
CCACCCCAACTTGTTTATTGCAGCTTATAATGGTTACAAATAAAGCAATAGCATCACAAATTTCACAAAT
AAAGCATTTTTTTCACTGCATTCTAGTTGTGGTTTGTCCAAACTCATCAATGTATCTTATCATGTCTGTA
TACCGTCGACCTCTAGCTAGAGCTTGGCGTAATCATGGTCATAGCTGTTTCCTGTGTGAAATTGTTATCC
GCTCACAATTCCACACAACATACGAGCCGGAAGCATAAAGTGTAAAGCCTGGGGTGCCTAATGAGTGAGC
TAACTCACATTAATTGCGTTGCGCTCACTGCCCGCTTTCCAGTCGGGAAACCTGTCGTGCCAGCTGCATT
AATGAATCGGCCAACGCGCGGGGAGAGGCGGTTTGCGTATTGGGCGCTCTTCCGCTTCCTCGCTCACTGA
CTCGCTGCGCTCGGTCGTTCGGCTGCGGCGAGCGGTATCAGCTCACTCAAAGGCGGTAATACGGTTATCC
ACAGAATCAGGGGATAACGCAGGAAAGAACATGTGAGCAAAAGGCCAGCAAAAGGCCAGGAACCGTAAAA
AGGCCGCGTTGCTGGCGTTTTTCCATAGGCTCCGCCCCCCTGACGAGCATCACAAAAATCGACGCTCAAG
TCAGAGGTGGCGAAACCCGACAGGACTATAAAGATACCAGGCGTTTCCCCCTGGAAGCTCCCTCGTGCGC
TCTCCTGTTCCGACCCTGCCGCTTACCGGATACCTGTCCGCCTTTCTCCCTTCGGGAAGCGTGGCGCTTT
CTCAATGCTCACGCTGTAGGTATCTCAGTTCGGTGTAGGTCGTTCGCTCCAAGCTGGGCTGTGTGCACGA
ACCCCCCGTTCAGCCCGACCGCTGCGCCTTATCCGGTAACTATCGTCTTGAGTCCAACCCGGTAAGACAC
GACTTATCGCCACTGGCAGCAGCCACTGGTAACAGGATTAGCAGAGCGAGGTATGTAGGCGGTGCTACAG
AGTTCTTGAAGTGGTGGCCTAACTACGGCTACACTAGAAGGACAGTATTTGGTATCTGCGCTCTGCTGAA
GCCAGTTACCTTCGGAAAAAGAGTTGGTAGCTCTTGATCCGGCAAACAAACCACCGCTGGTAGCGGTGGT
TTTTTTGTTTGCAAGCAGCAGATTACGCGCAGAAAAAAAGGATCTCAAGAAGATCCTTTGATCTTTTCTA
CGGGGTCTGACGCTCAGTGGAACGAAAACTCACGTTAAGGGATTTTGGTCATGAGATTATCAAAAAGGAT
CTTCACCTAGATCCTTTTAAATTAAAAATGAAGTTTTAAATCAATCTAAAGTATATATGAGTAAACTTGG
TCTGACAGTTACCAATGCTTAATCAGTGAGGCACCTATCTCAGCGATCTGTCTATTTCGTTCATCCATAG
TTGCCTGACTCCCCGTCGTGTAGATAACTACGATACGGGAGGGCTTACCATCTGGCCCCAGTGCTGCAAT
GATACCGCGAGACCCACGCTCACCGGCTCCAGATTTATCAGCAATAAACCAGCCAGCCGGAAGGGCCGAG
CGCAGAAGTGGTCCTGCAACTTTATCCGCCTCCATCCAGTCTATTAATTGTTGCCGGGAAGCTAGAGTAA
GTAGTTCGCCAGTTAATAGTTTGCGCAACGTTGTTGCCATTGCTACAGGCATCGTGGTGTCACGCTCGTC
GTTTGGTATGGCTTCATTCAGCTCCGGTTCCCAACGATCAAGGCGAGTTACATGATCCCCCATGTTGTGC
AAAAAAGCGGTTAGCTCCTTCGGTCCTCCGATCGTTGTCAGAAGTAAGTTGGCCGCAGTGTTATCACTCA
TGGTTATGGCAGCACTGCATAATTCTCTTACTGTCATGCCATCCGTAAGATGCTTTTCTGTGACTGGTGA
GTACTCAACCAAGTCATTCTGAGAATAGTGTATGCGGCGACCGAGTTGCTCTTGCCCGGCGTCAATACGG
GATAATACCGCGCCACATAGCAGAACTTTAAAAGTGCTCATCATTGGAAAACGTTCTTCGGGGCGAAAAC
TCTCAAGGATCTTACCGCTGTTGAGATCCAGTTCGATGTAACCCACTCGTGCACCCAACTGATCTTCAGC
ATCTTTTACTTTCACCAGCGTTTCTGGGTGAGCAAAAACAGGAAGGCAAAATGCCGCAAAAAAGGGAATA
AGGGCGACACGGAAATGTTGAATACTCATACTCTTCCTTTTTCAATATTATTGAAGCATTTATCAGGGTT
ATTGTCTCATGAGCGGATACATATTTGAATGTATTTAGAAAAATAAACAAATAGGGGTTCCGCGCACATT
TCCCCGAAAAGTGCCACCTGACGTC
