>Addgene plasmid #60883 | single polypeptide FPX biosensor for caspase-3 | depositor partial sequence | sequence record 98137 | HindIII, XhoI
AAGCTTGCCACCATGGTGAGCAAGAGCGAGGAGGTCATCAAAGAGTTCATGCGCTTCAAGGTGCGCTTGG
AGGGCTCCATGAACGGCCACGAGTTCGAGATCGAGGGCGAGGGCGAGGGCCGCCCCTACGAGGGCACCCA
GACCGCCAAGCTGAAGGTGACCAAGGGCGGCCCCCTGCCCTTCGCCTGGGACATCCTGTCCCCCCAGATC
ATGTACGGCTCCAAGGCGTACGTGAAGCACCCCGCCGACGTCCCCGATTACATGAAGCTGTCCTTCCCCG
AGGGCTTCAAGTGGGAGCGCGTGATGCACTTCGAGGACGGCGGTCTGGTGACCGTGACTCAGGACACCTC
CCTGCAGGACGGCACGCTGATCTACAAGGTGAAGATGCGCGGCACCAACTTCCCCCCCGACGGCCCCGTA
ATGCAGAAGAAGACCTTGGGCTGGGATTATGCCACCGAGCGCCTGTACCCCGAAGACGGCGTGCTGAAGG
GCGAGCTTCTGGGGCGCCTGAAGCTGAAGGACGGCGGCCTCAACCTGGTGGAGTTCAAGACCATCTACAT
GGCCAAGAAGCCCGTGCAACTGCCCGGCTACTACTTCGTGGACACCAAGCTGGGCATCACCTCCCACAAC
GAGGACTACACCATCGTGGAACAGTACGAGCGCTCCGAGGGCCGCCACCACCTGGGGCATGGTACAGGTA
GCACAGGCAGCGGTAGCTCCGGTACCGCCTCCGGCCTCGAGAGCGCTGGAGGTAGCGCATCTGGTGGCGG
AGCCACCATCAAAGAGTTCATGCGCTTCAAGGTGCGCATGGAGGGCTCCATGAACGGCCACGAGTTCGAG
ATCGAGGGCGAGGGCGAGGGCCGCCCCTACGAGGGCACCCAGACCGCCAAGCTGAAGGTGACCAAGGGCG
GCCCCCTGCCCTTCGCCTGGGACATCCTGTCCCCCCAGATCATGTACGGCTCCAAAGCGTACGTGAGGCA
CCCCGCCGACATCCCCGATTACAAGAAGCTGCCCTTCCCCGAGGGCTTCAAGTGGGAGCGCGTGATGAAC
TTCGAAGACGGCGGTCTGGTGACCGTTACCCAGGACTCCTCCCTGCAGGACGGCACGCTGATCTGCAAGG
TGAAGATTCGCGGCACCAACTTCCCCCCCGACGGCCCCGTAATGCAGAAGAAGACCATGGGCTGGGAGGC
CTCCACCGAGATGCTGTACCCCGAAGACGGCGTGCTGAAGGGCCATAGCTATCAGGCCCTGAAGCTGAAG
GACGGCGGCCACTACCTGGTGGAGTTCGAGACCATCTACATGGCCAAGAAGCCCGTGCAACTGCCCGGCG
ATTACTGTGTGGACACCAAGCTGGACATCACCTCCCACAACGAGGACTACACCATCGTGGAACAGTACGG
GCGCTCCGAGGGCCGCCACCGTCTGGGCATGGACGAGCGGTACAAGGGCAGCACCGGCAGCGGCAGCTCC
GGATCCGCCTCCGGCGATGAGGTGGATGGAGCCGTCATCAAAGAGTTCATGCGCTTCAAGGTGCGCTTGG
AGGGCTCCATGAACGGCCACGAGTTCGAGATCGAGGGCGAGGGCGAGGGCCGCCCTTACGAGGGCACCCA
GACCGCCAAGCTGAAGGTGACCAAGGGCGGCCCCCTGCCCTTCGCCTGGGACATCCTGTCCCCCCTGATC
ATGTACGGCTCCAAGATGTACGTGAAGCACCCCGCCGACGTCCCCGATTACATGAAGCTGTCCTTCCCCG
AGGGCTTCAAGTGGGAGCGCGTGATGCACTTCGAGGACGGCGGTCTGGTGACCGCGACACAGGACTCCTC
CCTGCAGGACGGCACGCTGATCTACAAGGTGAAGATGCGCGGCACCAACTTCCCCCCCGACGGCCCCGTA
ATGCAGAAGAAGACCTTGGGCTGGGATTATGCCACCGAGCGCCTGTACCCCGAAGAAGGCGTGCTGAAGG
GCGAGCTCCTGGGGCGCCTGAAGCTGAAGGACGGCGGCCTCAACCTGGTGGAGTCCAAGACCATCTACAT
GGCCAAGAAGCCCGTGCAACTGCCCGGCTACTACTTCGTGGACACCAAGCTGGACATCACCTCCCACAAC
GAGGACTACACCATCGTGGAACAGTACGAGCGCTCCGAGGGCCGCCACCACCTGGGGCATGGCACCGGCA
GCACCTTAGCCTTGAAATTAGCAGGTCTTGATATCGGGAGCTAGCTCGAG
