>Addgene plasmid #60883 | single polypeptide FPX biosensor for caspase-3 | addgene partial sequence | sequence record 101673 | CMV-F 5'-CGCAAATGGGCGGTAGGCGTG-3'
ACTAGAGAACCCACTGCTTACTGGCTTATCGAAATTAATACGACTCACTATAGGGAGACCCAAGCTGGCT
AGCGTTTAAACTTAAGCTTGCCACCATGGTGAGCAAGAGCGAGGAGGTCATCAAAGAGTTCATGCGCTTC
AAGGTGCGCTTGGAGGGCTCCATGAACGGCCACGAGTTCGAGATCGAGGGCGAGGGCGAGGGCCGCCCCT
ACGAGGGCACCCAGACCGCCAAGCTGAAGGTGACCAAGGGCGGCCCCCTGCCCTTCGCCTGGGACATCCT
GTCCCCCCAGATCATGTACGGCTCCAAGGCGTACGTGAAGCACCCCGCCGACGTCCCCGATTACATGAAG
CTGTCCTTCCCCGAGGGCTTCAAGTGGGAGCGCGTGATGCACTTCGAGGACGGCGGTCTGGTGACCGTGA
CTCAGGACACCTCCCTGCAGGACGGCACGCTGATCTACAAGGTGAAGATGCGCGGCACCAACTTCCCCCC
CGACGGCCCCGTAATGCAGAAGAAGACCTTGGGCTGGGATTATGCCACCGAGCGCCTGTACCCCGAAGAC
GGCGTGCTGAAGGGCGAGCTTCTGGGGCGCCTGAAGCTGAAGGACGGCGGCCTCAACCTGGTGGAGTTCA
AGACCATCTACATGGCCAAGAAGCCCGTGCAACTGCCCGGCTACTACTTCGTGGACACCAAGCTGG
