>Addgene plasmid #60883 | single polypeptide FPX biosensor for caspase-3 | addgene partial sequence | sequence record 101706 | BGH-rev 5'-TAGAAGGCACAGTCGAGG-3'
GACTCGAGCTAGCTCCCGATATCAAGACCTGCTAATTTCAAGGCTAAGGTGCTGCCGGTGCCATGCCCCA
GGTGGTGGCGGCCCTCGGAGCGCTCGTACTGTTCCACGATGGTGTAGTCCTCGTTGTGGGAGGTGATGTC
CAGCTTGGTGTCCACGAAGTAGTAGCCGGGCAGTTGCACGGGCTTCTTGGCCATGTAGATGGTCTTGGAC
TCCACCAGGTTGAGGCCGCCGTCCTTCAGCTTCAGGCGCCCCAGGAGCTCGCCCTTCAGCACGCCTTCTT
CGGGGTACAGGCGCTCGGTGGCATAATCCCAGCCCAAGGTCTTCTTCTGCATTACGGGGCCGTCGGGGGG
GAAGTTGGTGCCGCGCATCTTCACCTTGTAGATCAGCGTGCCGTCCTGCAGGGAGGAGTCCTGTGTCGCG
GTCACCAGACCGCCGTCCTCGAAGTGCATCACGCGCTCCCACTTGAAGCCCTCGGGGAAGGACAGCTTCA
TGTAATCGGGGACGTCGGCGGGGTGCTTCACGTACATCTTGGAGCCGTACATGATCAGGGGGGACAGGAT
GTCCCAGGCGAAGGGCAGGGGGCCGCCCTTGGTCACCTTCAGCTTGGCGGTCTGGGTGCCCTCGTAAGGG
CGGCCCTCGCCCTCGCCCTCGATCTCGAACTCGTGGCCGTTCATGGAGCCCTCCAAGCGCACCTTGAAGC
GCATGAACTCTTTGATGACGGCTCCATCCACCTCATCGCCGGAGGCGGATCCGGAGCTGCCGCTGCCGGT
GCTGCCCTTGTACCGCTCGTCCATGCCCAGACGGTGGCGGCCCTCGGAGCGCCCGTACTGTTCCACGATG
GTGTAGTCCTCGTTGTGG
